>Addgene plasmid #204214 | pLenti-tetON-NKX2-1(delDBD)-EF1a-TagRFP-2A-tet3G | addgene full sequence | sequence record 405737 | Addgene NGS Result
TTCATTTTTAATTTAAAAGGATCTAGGTGAAGATCCTTTTTGATAATCTCATGACCAAAATCCCTTAACG
TGAGTTTTCGTTCCACTGAGCGTCAGACCCCGTAGAAAAGATCAAAGGATCTTCTTGAGATCCTTTTTTT
CTGCGCGTAATCTGCTGCTTGCAAACAAAAAAACCACCGCTACCAGCGGTGGTTTGTTTGCCGGATCAAG
AGCTACCAACTCTTTTTCCGAAGGTAACTGGCTTCAGCAGAGCGCAGATACCAAATACTGTTCTTCTAGT
GTAGCCGTAGTTAGGCCACCACTTCAAGAACTCTGTAGCACCGCCTACATACCTCGCTCTGCTAATCCTG
TTACCAGTGGCTGCTGCCAGTGGCGATAAGTCGTGTCTTACCGGGTTGGACTCAAGACGATAGTTACCGG
ATAAGGCGCAGCGGTCGGGCTGAACGGGGGGTTCGTGCACACAGCCCAGCTTGGAGCGAACGACCTACAC
CGAACTGAGATACCTACAGCGTGAGCTATGAGAAAGCGCCACGCTTCCCGAAGGGAGAAAGGCGGACAGG
TATCCGGTAAGCGGCAGGGTCGGAACAGGAGAGCGCACGAGGGAGCTTCCAGGGGGAAACGCCTGGTATC
TTTATAGTCCTGTCGGGTTTCGCCACCTCTGACTTGAGCGTCGATTTTTGTGATGCTCGTCAGGGGGGCG
GAGCCTATGGAAAAACGCCAGCAACGCGGCCTTTTTACGGTTCCTGGCCTTTTGCTGGCCTTTTGCTCAC
ATGTTCTTTCCTGCGTTATCCCCTGATTCTGTGGATAACCGTATTACCGCCTTTGAGTGAGCTGATACCG
CTCGCCGCAGCCGAACGACCGAGCGCAGCGAGTCAGTGAGCGAGGAAGCGGAAGAGCGCCCAATACGCAA
ACCGCCTCTCCCCGCGCGTTGGCCGATTCATTAATGCAGCAAGCTCATGGCTGACTAATTTTTTTTATTT
ATGCAGAGGCCGAGGCCGCCTCGGCCTCTGAGCTATTCCAGAAGTAGTGAGGAGGCTTTTTTGGAGGCCT
AGGCTTTTGCAAAAAGCTCCCCGTGGCACGACAGGTTTCCCGACTGGAAAGCGGGCAGTGAGCGCAACGC
AATTAATGTGAGTTAGCTCACTCATTAGGCACCCCAGGCTTTACACTTTATGCTTCCGGCTCGTATGTTG
TGTGGAATTGTGAGCGGATAACAATTTCACACAGGAAACAGCTATGACATGATTACGAATTTCACAAATA
AAGCATTTTTTTCACTGCATTCTAGTTGTGGTTTGTCCAAACTCATCAATGTATCTTATCATGTCTGGAT
CAACTGGATAACTCAAGCTAACCAAAATCATCCCAAACTTCCCACCCCATACCCTATTACCACTGCCAAT
TACCTGTGGTTTCATTTACTCTAAACCTGTGATTCCTCTGAATTATTTTCATTTTAAAGAAATTGTATTT
GTTAAATATGTACTACAAACTTAGTAGTTGGAAGGGCTAATTCACTCCCAAAGAAGACAAGATATCCTTG
ATCTGTGGATCTACCACACACAAGGCTACTTCCCTGATTAGCAGAACTACACACCAGGGCCAGGGGTCAG
ATATCCACTGACCTTTGGATGGTGCTACAAGCTAGTACCAGTTGAGCCAGATAAGGTAGAAGAGGCCAAT
AAAGGAGAGAACACCAGCTTGTTACACCCTGTGAGCCTGCATGGGATGGATGACCCGGAGAGAGAAGTGT
TAGAGTGGAGGTTTGACAGCCGCCTAGCATTTCATCACGTGGCCCGAGAGCTGCATCCGGAGTACTTCAA
GAACTGCTGATATCGAGCTTGCTACAAGGGACTTTCCGCTGGGGACTTTCCAGGGAGGCGTGGCCTGGGC
GGGACTGGGGAGTGGCGAGCCCTCAGATCCTGCATATAAGCAGCTGCTTTTTGCCTGTACTGGGTCTCTC
TGGTTAGACCAGATCTGAGCCTGGGAGCTCTCTGGCTAACTAGGGAACCCACTGCTTAAGCCTCAATAAA
GCTTGCCTTGAGTGCTTCAAGTAGTGTGTGCCCGTCTGTTGTGTGACTCTGGTAACTAGAGATCCCTCAG
ACCCTTTTAGTCAGTGTGGAAAATCTCTAGCAGTGGCGCCCGAACAGGGACTTGAAAGCGAAAGGGAAAC
CAGAGGAGCTCTCTCGACGCAGGACTCGGCTTGCTGAAGCGCGCACGGCAAGAGGCGAGGGGCGGCGACT
GGTGAGTACGCCAAAAATTTTGACTAGCGGAGGCTAGAAGGAGAGAGATGGGTGCGAGAGCGTCAGTATT
AAGCGGGGGAGAATTAGATCGCGATGGGAAAAAATTCGGTTAAGGCCAGGGGGAAAGAAAAAATATAAAT
TAAAACATATAGTATGGGCAAGCAGGGAGCTAGAACGATTCGCAGTTAATCCTGGCCTGTTAGAAACATC
AGAAGGCTGTAGACAAATACTGGGACAGCTACAACCATCCCTTCAGACAGGATCAGAAGAACTTAGATCA
TTATATAATACAGTAGCAACCCTCTATTGTGTGCATCAAAGGATAGAGATAAAAGACACCAAGGAAGCTT
TAGACAAGATAGAGGAAGAGCAAAACAAAAGTAAGACCACCGCACAGCAAGCGGCCGGCCGCTGATCTTC
AGACCTGGAGGAGGAGATATGAGGGACAATTGGAGAAGTGAATTATATAAATATAAAGTAGTAAAAATTG
AACCATTAGGAGTAGCACCCACCAAGGCAAAGAGAAGAGTGGTGCAGAGAGAAAAAAGAGCAGTGGGAAT
AGGAGCTTTGTTCCTTGGGTTCTTGGGAGCAGCAGGAAGCACTATGGGCGCAGCGTCAATGACGCTGACG
GTACAGGCCAGACAATTATTGTCTGGTATAGTGCAGCAGCAGAACAATTTGCTGAGGGCTATTGAGGCGC
AACAGCATCTGTTGCAACTCACAGTCTGGGGCATCAAGCAGCTCCAGGCAAGAATCCTGGCTGTGGAAAG
ATACCTAAAGGATCAACAGCTCCTGGGGATTTGGGGTTGCTCTGGAAAACTCATTTGCACCACTGCTGTG
CCTTGGAATGCTAGTTGGAGTAATAAATCTCTGGAACAGATTTGGAATCACACGACCTGGATGGAGTGGG
ACAGAGAAATTAACAATTACACAAGCTTAATACACTCCTTAATTGAAGAATCGCAAAACCAGCAAGAAAA
GAATGAACAAGAATTATTGGAATTAGATAAATGGGCAAGTTTGTGGAATTGGTTTAACATAACAAATTGG
CTGTGGTATATAAAATTATTCATAATGATAGTAGGAGGCTTGGTAGGTTTAAGAATAGTTTTTGCTGTAC
TTTCTATAGTGAATAGAGTTAGGCAGGGATATTCACCATTATCGTTTCAGACCCACCTCCCAACCCCGAG
GGGACCCGACAGGCCCGAAGGAATAGAAGAAGAAGGTGGAGAGAGAGACAGAGACAGATCCATTCGATTA
GTGAACGGATCTCGACGGTATCGCCGAATTCACAAATGGCAGTATTCATCCACAATTTTAAAAGAAAAGG
GGGGATTGGGGGGTACAGTGCAGGGGAAAGAATAGTAGACATAATAGCAACAGACATACAAACTAAAGAA
TTACAAAAACAAATTACAAAAATTCAAAATTTTCGGGTTTATTACAGGGACAGCAGAGATCCAGTTTGGA
CTAGACCGGTGGCCTCCACGGCCACTAGATTACTCCCTATCAGTGATAGAGAACGTATGAAGAGTTTACT
CCCTATCAGTGATAGAGAACGTATGCAGACTTTACTCCCTATCAGTGATAGAGAACGTATAAGGAGTTTA
CTCCCTATCAGTGATAGAGAACGTATGACCAGTTTACTCCCTATCAGTGATAGAGAACGTATCTACAGTT
TACTCCCTATCAGTGATAGAGAACGTATATCCAGTTTACTCCCTATCAGTGATAGAGAACGTATAAGCTT
TAGGCGTGTACGGTGGGCGCCTATAAAAGCAGAGCTCGTTTAGTGAACCGTCAGATCGCCTGGAGCAATT
CCACAACACTTTTGTCTTATACCAACTTTCCGTACCACTTCCTACCCTCGTAAAGAAGTTCCTATTCCGA
AGTTCCTATTCTTCAAAAGGTATAGGAACTTCGCTCGAATGTCGATGAGTCCAAAGCACACGACTCCGTT
CTCAGTGTCTGACATCTTGAGTCCCCTGGAGGAAAGCTACAAGAAAGTGGGCATGGAGGGCGGCGGCCTC
GGGGCTCCGCTGGCGGCGTACAGGCAGGGCCAGGCGGCACCGCCAACAGCGGCCATGCAGCAGCACGCCG
TGGGGCACCACGGCGCCGTCACCGCCGCCTACCACATGACGGCGGCGGGGGTGCCCCAGCTCTCGCACTC
CGCCGTGGGGGGCTACTGCAACGGCAACCTGGGCAACATGAGCGAGCTGCCGCCGTACCAGGACACCATG
AGGAACAGCGCCTCTGGCCCCGGATGGTACGGCGCCAACCCAGACCCGCGCTTCCCCGCCATCTCCCGCT
TCATGGGCCCGGCGAGCGGCATGAACATGAGCGGCATGGGCGGCCTGGGCTCGCTGGGGGACGTGAGCAA
GAACATGGCCCCGCTGCCAAGCGCGCCGCAAGGACAAGGCGGCGCAGCAGCAACTGCAGCAGGACAGCGG
CGGCGGCGGGGGCGGCGGGGGCACCGGGTGCCCGCAGCAGCAACAGGCTCAGCAGCAGTCGCCGCGACGC
GTGGCGGTGCCGGTCCTGGTGAAAGACGGCAAACCGTGCCAGGCGGGTGCCCCCGCGCCGGGCGCCGCCA
GCCTACAAGGCCACGCGCAGCAGCAGGCGCAGCACCAGGCGCAGGCCGCGCAGGCGGCGGCAGCGGCCAT
CTCCGTGGGCAGCGGTGGCGCCGGCCTTGGCGCACACCCGGGCCACCAGCCAGGCAGCGCAGGCCAGTCT
CCGGACCTGGCGCACCACGCCGCCAGCCCCGCGGCGCTGCAGGGCCAGGTATCCAGCCTGTCCCACCTGA
ACTCCTCGGGCTCGGACTACGGCACCATGTCCTGCTCCACCTTGCTATACGGTCGGACCTGGTGAGGCCG
CCTAATCTTTTTCCCTCTGCCAAAAATTATGGGGACATCATGAAGCCCCTTGAGCATCTGACTTCTGGCT
AATAAAGGAAATTTATTTTCATTGCAATAGTGTGTTGGAATTTTTTGTGTCTCTCACTCGGAAGGACATA
TGGGAGGGCAAATCATTTAAAACATCAGAATGAGTATTTGGTTTAGAGTTTGGCAACATATGCCCATATG
CTGGCTGCCATGAACAAAGGTTGGCTATAAAGAGGTCATCAGTATATGAAACAGCCCCCTGCTGTCCATT
CCTTACATATGACTAGTAAGGATCTGCGATCGCTCCGGTGCCCGTCAGTGGGCAGAGCGCACATCGCCCA
CAGTCCCCGAGAAGTTGGGGGGAGGGGTCGGCAATTGAACGGGTGCCTAGAGAAGGTGGCGCGGGGTAAA
CTGGGAAAGTGATGTCGTGTACTGGCTCCGCCTTTTTCCCGAGGGTGGGGGAGAACCGTATATAAGTGCA
GTAGTCGCCGTGAACGTTCTTTTTCGCAACGGGTTTGCCGCCAGAACACAGCTGAAGCTTCGAGGGGCTC
GCATCTCTCCTTCACGCGCCCGCCGCCCTACCTGAGGCCGCCATCCACGCCGGTTGAGTCGCGTTCTGCC
GCCTCCCGCCTGTGGTGCCTCCTGAACTGCGTCCGCCGTCTAGGTAAGTTTAAAGCTCAGGTCGAGACCG
GGCCTTTGTCCGGCGCTCCCTTGGAGCCTACCTAGACTCAGCCGGCTCTCCACGCTTTGCCTGACCCTGC
TTGCTCAACTCTACGTCTTTGTTTCGTTTTCTGTTCTGCGCCGTTACAGATCCAAGCTGTGACCGGCGCC
TACACCTGCAGCCAACGCCACCATGGTGTCTAAGGGCGAAGAGCTGATTAAGGAGAACATGCACATGAAG
CTGTACATGGAGGGCACCGTGAACAACCACCACTTCAAGTGCACATCCGAGGGCGAAGGCAAGCCCTACG
AGGGCACCCAGACCATGAGAATCAAGGTGGTCGAGGGCGGCCCTCTCCCCTTCGCCTTCGACATCCTGGC
TACCAGCTTCATGTACGGCAGCAGAACCTTCATCAACCACACCCAGGGCATCCCCGACTTCTTTAAGCAG
TCCTTCCCTGAGGGCTTCACATGGGAGAGAGTCACCACATACGAAGACGGGGGCGTGCTGACCGCTACCC
AGGACACCAGCCTCCAGGACGGCTGCCTCATCTACAACGTCAAGATCAGAGGGGTGAACTTCCCATCCAA
CGGCCCTGTGATGCAGAAGAAAACACTCGGCTGGGAGGCCAACACCGAGATGCTGTACCCCGCTGACGGC
GGCCTGGAAGGCAGAAGCGACATGGCCCTGAAGCTCGTGGGCGGGGGCCACCTGATCTGCAACTTCAAGA
CCACATACAGATCCAAGAAACCCGCTAAGAACCTCAAGATGCCCGGCGTCTACTATGTGGACCACAGACT
GGAAAGAATCAAGGAGGCCGACAAAGAGACCTACGTCGAGCAGCACGAGGTGGCTGTGGCCAGATACTGC
GACCTCCCTAGCAAACTGGGGCACAAACTTAATGCTAGCGAGGGCAGAGGAAGTCTGCTAACATGCGGTG
ACGTCGAGGAGAATCCTGGCCCAATGTCTAGACTGGACAAGAGCAAAGTCATAAACTCTGCTCTGGAATT
ACTCAATGGAGTCGGTATCGAAGGCCTGACGACAAGGAAACTCGCTCAAAAGCTGGGAGTTGAGCAGCCT
ACCCTGTACTGGCACGTGAAGAACAAGCGGGCCCTGCTCGATGCCCTGCCAATCGAGATGCTGGACAGGC
ATCATACCCACTCCTGCCCCCTGGAAGGCGAGTCATGGCAAGACTTTCTGCGGAACAACGCCAAGTCATA
CCGCTGTGCTCTCCTCTCACATCGCGACGGGGCTAAAGTGCATCTCGGCACCCGCCCAACAGAGAAACAG
TACGAAACCCTGGAAAATCAGCTCGCGTTCCTGTGTCAGCAAGGCTTCTCCCTGGAGAACGCACTGTACG
CTCTGTCCGCCGTGGGCCACTTTACACTGGGCTGCGTATTGGAGGAACAGGAGCATCAAGTAGCAAAAGA
GGAAAGAGAGACACCTACCACCGATTCTATGCCCCCACTTCTGAAACAAGCAATTGAGCTGTTCGACCGG
CAGGGAGCCGAACCTGCCTTCCTTTTCGGCCTGGAACTAATCATATGTGGCCTGGAGAAACAGCTAAAGT
GCGAAAGCGGCGGGCCGACCGACGCCCTTGACGATTTTGACTTAGACATGCTCCCAGCCGATGCCCTTGA
CGACTTTGACCTTGATATGCTGCCTGCTGACGCTCTTGACGATTTTGACCTTGACATGCTCCCCGGGTAA
GTCGACGATCCTAATCAACCTCTGGATTACAAAATTTGTGAAAGATTGACTGGTATTCTTAACTATGTTG
CTCCTTTTACGCTATGTGGATACGCTGCTTTAATGCCTTTGTATCATGCTATTGCTTCCCGTATGGCTTT
CATTTTCTCCTCCTTGTATAAATCCTGGTTGCTGTCTCTTTATGAGGAGTTGTGGCCCGTTGTCAGGCAA
CGTGGCGTGGTGTGCACTGTGTTTGCTGACGCAACCCCCACTGGTTGGGGCATTGCCACCACCTGTCAGC
TCCTTTCCGGGACTTTCGCTTTCCCCCTCCCTATTGCCACGGCGGAACTCATCGCCGCCTGCCTTGCCCG
CTGCTGGACAGGGGCTCGGCTGTTGGGCACTGACAATTCCGTGGTGTTGTCGGGGAAATCATCGTCCTTT
CCTTGGCTGCTCGCCTGTGTTGCCACCTGGATTCTGCGCGGGACGTCCTTCTGCTACGTCCCTTCGGCCC
TCAATCCAGCGGACCTTCCTTCCCGCGGCCTGCTGCCGGCTCTGCGGCCTCTTCCGCGTCTTCGCCTTCG
CCCTCAGACGAGTCGGATCTCCCTTTGGGCCGCCTCCCCGCCTGAGATCCTTTAAGACCAATGACTTACA
AGGCAGCTGTAGATCTTAGCCACTTTTTAAAAGAAAAGGGGGGACTGGAAGGGCTAATTCACTCCCAACG
AAGACAAGATCTGCTTTTTGCTTGTACTGGGTCTCTCTGGTTAGACCAGATCTGAGCCTGGGAGCTCTCT
GGCTAACTAGGGAACCCACTGCTTAAGCCTCAATAAAGCTTGCCTTGAGTGCTTCAAGTAGTGTGTGCCC
GTCTGTTGTGTGACTCTGGTAACTAGAGATCCCTCAGACCCTTTTAGTCAGTGTGGAAAATCTCTAGCAG
TAGTAGTTCATGTCATCTTATTATTCAGTATTTATAACTTGCAAAGAAATGAATATCAGAGAGTGAGAGG
CCCGGGTTAATTAAGGAAAGGGCTAGATCATTCTTGAAGACGAAAGGGCCTCGTGATACGCCTATTTTTA
TAGGTTAATGTCATGATAATAATGGTTTCTTAGACGTCAGGTGGCACTTTTCGGGGAAATGTGCGCGGAA
CCCCTATTTGTTTATTTTTCTAAATACATTCAAATATGTATCCGCTCATGAGACAATAACCCTGATAAAT
GCTTCAATAATATTGAAAAAGGAAGAGTATGAGTATTCAACATTTCCGTGTCGCCCTTATTCCCTTTTTT
GCGGCATTTTGCCTTCCTGTTTTTGCTCACCCAGAAACGCTGGTGAAAGTAAAAGATGCTGAAGATCAGT
TGGGTGCACGAGTGGGTTACATCGAACTGGATCTCAACAGCGGTAAGATCCTTGAGAGTTTTCGCCCCGA
AGAACGTTTTCCAATGATGAGCACTTTTAAAGTTCTGCTATGTGGCGCGGTATTATCCCGTGTTGACGCC
GGGCAAGAGCAACTCGGTCGCCGCATACACTATTCTCAGAATGACTTGGTTGAGTACTCACCAGTCACAG
AAAAGCATCTTACGGATGGCATGACAGTAAGAGAATTATGCAGTGCTGCCATAACCATGAGTGATAACAC
TGCGGCCAACTTACTTCTGACAACGATCGGAGGACCGAAGGAGCTAACCGCTTTTTTGCACAACATGGGG
GATCATGTAACTCGCCTTGATCGTTGGGAACCGGAGCTGAATGAAGCCATACCAAACGACGAGCGTGACA
CCACGATGCCTGTAGCAATGGCAACAACGTTGCGCAAACTATTAACTGGCGAACTACTTACTCTAGCTTC
CCGGCAACAATTAATAGACTGGATGGAGGCGGATAAAGTTGCAGGACCACTTCTGCGCTCGGCCCTTCCG
GCTGGCTGGTTTATTGCTGATAAATCTGGAGCCGGTGAGCGTGGGTCTCGCGGTATCATTGCAGCACTGG
GGCCAGATGGTAAGCCCTCCCGTATCGTAGTTATCTACACGACGGGGAGTCAGGCAACTATGGATGAACG
AAATAGACAGATCGCTGAGATAGGTGCCTCACTGATTAAGCATTGGTAACTGTCAGACCAAGTTTACTCA
TATATACTTTAGATTGATTTAAAAC
Features (pLannotate 1.2.2; 28 found; start..end, strand, type, name):
    125..713     +  rep_origin     ori: high-copy-number ColE1/pMB1/pBR322/pUC origin of replication
    896..950     +  CDS            lacI (fragment): lac repressor; lacI; The lac repressor binds to the lac operator to inhibit transcription in E. coli. This inhibition can be relieved by adding lactose or isopropyl-β-D-thiogalactopyranoside (IPTG).
    956..1049    +  rep_origin     SV40 ori (fragment): SV40 origin of replication
   1074..1111    +  CDS            lacI (fragment): lac repressor; lacI; The lac repressor binds to the lac operator to inhibit transcription in E. coli. This inhibition can be relieved by adding lactose or isopropyl-β-D-thiogalactopyranoside (IPTG).
   1124..1145    +  protein_bind   CAP binding site: CAP binding activates transcription in the presence of cAMP. E. coli catabolite activator protein
   1160..1190    +  promoter       lac promoter: promoter for the E. coli lac operon
   1198..1214    +  protein_bind   lac operator: The lac repressor binds to the lac operator to inhibit transcription in E. coli. This inhibition can be relieved by adding lactose or isopropyl-β-D-thiogalactopyranoside (IPTG). lac repressor encoded by lacI
   1248..1331    +  polyA_signal   SV40 poly(A) signal (fragment): SV40 polyadenylation signal
   1498..1827    +  CDS            nef (fragment): NEF_HV1BR - Experimental evidence at protein level: Swiss-Prot protein existence level 1. Extracellular Nef protein targets CD4(+) T-lymphocytes for apoptosis by interacting with CXCR4 surface receptors (PubMed:14990729). From Human immunodeficiency virus type 1 group M subtype B (isolate BRU/LAI) (HIV-1).
   1875..2132    +  LTR            5' LTR (truncated): truncated 5' long terminal repeat (LTR) from HIV-1
   2179..2304    +  misc_feature   HIV-1 Ψ: packaging signal of human immunodeficiency virus type 1
   2288..2626    +  CDS            HIV-1 gag (fragment): gag protein from human immunodeficiency virus 1; gag
   2801..3034    +  misc_feature   RRE: The Rev response element (RRE) of HIV-1 allows for Rev-dependent mRNA export from the nucleus to the cytoplasm.
   3411..3511    +  CDS            Rev (fragment): human immunodeficiency virus 1 (HIV-1) Rev protein; rev; enhances nuclear export of unspliced and incompletely spliced viral mRNAs
   3556..3673    +  misc_feature   cPPT/CTS: central polypurine tract and central termination sequence of HIV-1
   3740..4114    +  promoter       TRE3G promoter: 3rd-generation Tet-responsive promoter that can be activated by binding of Tet-On® 3G
   4169..4651    +  CDS            NKX2-1 (fragment): NKX21_HUMAN - Also known as NKX2A, TITF1, TTF1. Experimental evidence at protein level: Swiss-Prot protein existence level 1. Transcription factor that binds and activates the promoter of thyroid specific genes such as thyroglobulin, thyroperoxidase, and thyrotropin receptor. Crucial in the maintenance of the thyroid differentiation phenotype. May play a role in lung development and surfactant homeostasis. Forms a regulatory loop with GRHL2 that coordinates lung epithelial cell morphogenesis and differentiation. Activates the transcription of GNRHR and plays a role in enhancing the circadian o
   4749..5102    +  CDS            NKX2-1 (fragment): NKX21_HUMAN - Also known as NKX2A, TITF1, TTF1. Experimental evidence at protein level: Swiss-Prot protein existence level 1. Transcription factor that binds and activates the promoter of thyroid specific genes such as thyroglobulin, thyroperoxidase, and thyrotropin receptor. Crucial in the maintenance of the thyroid differentiation phenotype. May play a role in lung development and surfactant homeostasis. Forms a regulatory loop with GRHL2 that coordinates lung epithelial cell morphogenesis and differentiation. Activates the transcription of GNRHR and plays a role in enhancing the circadian o
   5181..5236    +  polyA_signal   β-globin poly(A) signal: rabbit β-globin polyadenylation signal (Gil and Proudfoot, 1987)
   5440..5651    +  promoter       EF-1α core promoter: core promoter for human elongation factor EF-1α
   5664..5932    +  LTR            5' LTR (truncated): truncated 5' long terminal repeat (LTR) from human T-cell leukemia virus (HTLV) type 1
   5973..6683    +  CDS            TagRFP: monomeric derivative of red fluorescent protein from Entacmaea quadricolor (Merzlyak et al., 2007) mammalian codon-optimized
   6744..7490    +  CDS            Tet-On® 3G: modified rtTA protein that binds tightly to promoters containing the tet operator in the presence of doxycycline
   7503..8091    +  misc_feature   WPRE: woodchuck hepatitis virus posttranscriptional regulatory element
   8099..8164    +  CDS            nef (fragment): NEF_HV1Z2 - Experimental evidence at protein level: Swiss-Prot protein existence level 1. Extracellular Nef protein targets CD4(+) T-lymphocytes for apoptosis by interacting with CXCR4 surface receptors. From Human immunodeficiency virus type 1 group M subtype D (isolate Z2/CDC-Z34) (HIV-1).
   8166..8399    +  LTR            3' LTR (ΔU3): self-inactivating 3' long terminal repeat (LTR) from HIV-1
   8604..8708    +  promoter       AmpR promoter: bla
   8709..9569    +  CDS            AmpR: β-lactamase; bla; confers resistance to ampicillin, carbenicillin, and related antibiotics
