[The description below was written by a language model from this plasmid's Addgene catalogue record and pLannotate feature annotations shown in this document.]
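Description:
pLenti-tetON-NKX2-1(delDBD)-EF1a-TagRFP-2A-tet3G is an all-in-one, doxycycline-inducible lentiviral expression vector of about 9.6 kb built on the pHAGE backbone. It is propagated in E. coli through a high-copy ColE1/pUC-type origin and selected with ampicillin via the β-lactamase gene. The viral portion carries the HIV-1 elements needed for packaging and transduction: a truncated 5' LTR, the Ψ packaging signal with an adjoining gag fragment, the Rev response element for Rev-dependent nuclear export of the genomic RNA, the cPPT/CTS, a WPRE to enhance transcript expression, and a ΔU3 self-inactivating 3' LTR that silences LTR promoter activity after integration.

Between the LTRs sit two expression units in the same orientation. The first places human NKX2-1 (TTF1), with its DNA-binding domain deleted, under the TRE3G Tet-responsive promoter. The feature table annotates the coding sequence as two separate NKX2-1 fragments, consistent with an internal deletion, followed by a rabbit β-globin polyadenylation signal. The second unit uses the EF-1α core promoter coupled to an HTLV-1 LTR-derived segment to drive constitutive expression of TagRFP and the Tet-On 3G transactivator. According to the construct name these are linked by a 2A peptide, although the 2A itself is not annotated. Transduced cells are therefore marked by red fluorescence and continuously produce the transactivator, which binds TRE3G only in the presence of doxycycline and switches on the mutant NKX2-1. No mammalian drug-selection marker is annotated.

The stated purpose is inducible overexpression of DNA-binding-deficient human NKX2-1. The associated publication concerns organoid modelling of human fetal lung alveolar development.
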