Addgene plasmid #204214: pLenti-tetON-NKX2-1(delDBD)-EF1a-TagRFP-2A-tet3G
Purpose: Doxycycline inducible lentiviral vector for human NKX2-1 (delDBD) overexpression
Depositing lab: Emma Rawlins. Depositing organization: Gurdon Institute. Publication: Organoid modeling of human fetal lung alveolar development reveals mechanisms of cell fate patterning and neonatal respiratory disease. Lim K, Donovan APA, Tang W, Sun D, He P, Pett JP, Teichmann SA, Marioni JC, Meyer KB, Brand AH, Rawlins EL. Cell Stem Cell. 2023 Jan 5;30(1):20-37.e9. doi: 10.1016/j.stem.2022.11.013. Epub 2022 Dec 8. PubMed 36493780.
Backbone
  Vector backbone: pHAGE
  Backbone size w/o insert (bp): 8676
  Total vector size (bp): 9613
  Vector type: Mammalian Expression, Lentiviral
Growth in bacteria
  Bacterial resistance: Ampicillin, 100 μg/mL
  Growth temperature: 37°C
  Growth strain: NEB Stable
  Copy number: High Copy
Gene/Insert
  Gene/Insert name: NKX2-1 (alt name: TTF1)
  Species: H. sapiens (human)
  Insert size (bp): 937
  Mutation: Deletion of DNA binding domain (delDBD)
  GenBank ID: NM_001079668
  Entrez Gene: NKX2-1 (a.k.a. BCH, BHC, NK-2, NKX2.1, NKX2A, NMTC1, T/EBP, TEBP, TITF1, TTF-1, TTF1)
  Promoter: TetON
  Cloning method: Unknown
  Sequencing primers: 5′ ATGTCGATGAGTCCAAAGCACACG; 3′ TCACCAGGTCCGACCGTATAGC
Terms and licenses: Academic/Nonprofit Terms; Industry Terms: Not Available to Industry
How to cite: pLenti-tetON-NKX2-1(delDBD)-EF1a-TagRFP-2A-tet3G was a gift from Emma Rawlins (Addgene plasmid # 204214 ; http://n2t.net/addgene:204214 ; RRID:Addgene_204214)
